Addgene plasmid #126035: pEVOL-ABK
Purpose: Efficient expression of tRNA synthetase/tRNA for the incorporation of a photo-cross-linker, 3’-azibutyl-N-carbamoyl-lysine (AbK) into recombinant protein by amber codon (TAG) suppression in E. coli.
Depositing lab: Andrea Musacchio. Depositing organization: Max Planck Institute for Molecular Physiology. Publication: Mechanism of centromere recruitment of the CENP-A chaperone HJURP and its implications for centromere licensing. Pan D, Walstein K, Take A, Bier D, Kaiser N, Musacchio A. Nat Commun. 2019 Sep 6;10(1):4046. doi: 10.1038/s41467-019-12019-6. PubMed 31492860.
Backbone
  Vector backbone: p15A
  Backbone size w/o insert (bp): 4200
  Total vector size (bp): 6801
  Vector type: Bacterial Expression
Growth in bacteria
  Bacterial resistance: Chloramphenicol, 25 μg/mL
  Growth temperature: 37°C
  Growth strain: DH5alpha
  Growth instructions: BL21(DE3) strain can be used for the protein expression.
  Copy number: High Copy
Gene/Insert 1
  Gene/Insert name: tRNA synthetase 1
  Species: M. barkeri
  Insert size (bp): 1260
  Mutation: L274M, C313A, Y349F
  Promoter: araBAD promoter
  Cloning method: Restriction Enzyme; 5′ cloning site NcoI (not destroyed); 3′ cloning site SalI (not destroyed)
  Sequencing primers: 5′ ATGCCATAGCATTTTTATCC; 3′ GATTTAATCTGTATCAGG
Gene/Insert 2
  Gene/Insert name: tRNA synthetase 2
  Species: M. barkeri
  Insert size (bp): 1260
  Mutation: L274M, C313A, Y349F
  Promoter: glnS promoter
  Cloning method: Restriction Enzyme; 5′ cloning site NdeI (not destroyed); 3′ cloning site PstI (not destroyed)
  Sequencing primers: 5′ CGAGAGTAGGGAACTGCCAG; 3′ CGCTGAACGCGGCGTTTTGG
Gene/Insert 3
  Gene/Insert name: tRNA for TAG codon
  Species: Synthetic
  Insert size (bp): 72
  Promoter: proK promoter
  Cloning method: Unknown
  Sequencing primers: 5′ not necessary; 3′ CAACAGTACTGCGATGAGTGGCAG
Terms and licenses: Academic/Nonprofit Terms; Industry Terms: Not Available to Industry
How to cite: pEVOL-ABK was a gift from Andrea Musacchio (Addgene plasmid # 126035 ; http://n2t.net/addgene:126035 ; RRID:Addgene_126035)
