[The description below was written by a language model from this plasmid's Addgene catalogue record.]
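Description:
pEVOL-ABK is a bacterial expression plasmid for genetic code expansion in E. coli. It supplies the orthogonal aminoacyl-tRNA synthetase/tRNA pair needed to incorporate the photo-cross-linking amino acid 3'-azibutyl-N-carbamoyl-lysine (AbK) at amber (TAG) codons. The backbone is recorded as p15A, with a total size of about 6.8 kb, and selection is by chloramphenicol resistance. A p15A origin is compatible with the ColE1-type origins of most common expression vectors, so a plasmid of this kind can normally be co-maintained with a second plasmid encoding the TAG-containing target gene. The catalogue lists the copy number as high, although p15A replicons are generally considered low to medium copy.

The payload follows the pEVOL design, with two copies of the same synthetase gene and one suppressor tRNA. Both synthetase copies are of Methanosarcina barkeri origin, about 1.26 kb each, and carry the substitutions L274M, C313A and Y349F, which presumably adapt the enzyme to AbK. One copy sits behind the arabinose-inducible araBAD promoter, cloned between NcoI and SalI. The other is driven by the constitutive glnS promoter, cloned between NdeI and PstI. This gives a basal level of synthetase that can be boosted by induction. A 72 bp synthetic tRNA that reads the TAG codon is expressed from the proK promoter.

Together these parts charge the suppressor tRNA with AbK, so that an in-frame amber codon is decoded as the unnatural residue rather than as a stop. The resulting recombinant proteins carry a site-specific light-activatable cross-linker, useful for mapping protein–protein contacts. The record notes that BL21(DE3) can serve as the expression host. No feature table was provided, so elements such as terminators or araC are not documented here.
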