>Addgene plasmid #126035 | pEVOL-ABK | addgene full sequence | sequence record 244699 | Addgene NGS Result
TCATACTCCCGCCATTCAGAGAAGAAACCAATTGTCCATATTGCATCAGACATTGCCGTCACTGCGTCTT
TTACTGGCTCTTCTCGCTAACCAAACCGGTAACCCCGCTTATTAAAAGCATTCTGTAACAAAGCGGGACC
AAAGCCATGACAAAAACGCGTAACAAAAGTGTCTATAATCACGGCAGAAAAGTCCACATTGATTATTTGC
ACGGCGTCACACTTTGCTATGCCATAGCATTTTTATCCATAAGATTAGCGGATCCTACCTGACGCTTTTT
ATCGCAACTCTCTACTGTTTCTCCATACCCGTTTTTTTGGGCTAACAGGAGGAATTAGATCCATGGATAA
AAAACCATTAGATGTTTTAATATCTGCGACCGGGCTCTGGATGTCCAGGACTGGCACGCTCCACAAAATC
AAGCACCATGAGGTCTCAAGAAGTAAAATATACATTGAAATGGCGTGTGGAGACCATCTTGTTGTGAATA
ATTCCAGGAGTTGTAGAACAGCCAGAGCATTCAGACATCATAAGTACAGAAAAACCTGCAAACGATGTAG
GGTTTCGGACGAGGATATCAATAATTTTCTCACAAGATCAACCGAAAGCAAAAACAGTGTGAAAGTTAGG
GTAGTTTCTGCTCCAAAGGTCAAAAAAGCTATGCCGAAATCAGTTTCAAGGGCTCCGAAGCCTCTGGAAA
ATTCTGTTTCTGCAAAGGCATCAACGAACACATCCAGATCTGTACCTTCGCCTGCAAAATCAACTCCAAA
TTCGTCTGTTCCCGCATCGGCTCCTGCTCCTTCACTTACAAGAAGCCAGCTTGATAGGGTTGAGGCTCTC
TTAAGTCCAGAGGATAAAATTTCTCTAAATATGGCAAAGCCTTTCAGGGAACTTGAGCCTGAACTTGTGA
CAAGAAGAAAAAACGATTTTCAGCGGCTCTATACCAATGATAGAGAAGACTACCTCGGTAAACTCGAACG
TGATATTACGAAATTTTTCGTAGACCGGGGTTTTCTGGAGATAAAGTCTCCTATCCTTATTCCGGCGGAA
TACGTGGAGAGAATGGGTATTAATAATGATACTGAACTTTCAAAACAGATCTTCCGGGTGGATAAAAATC
TCTGCTTGAGGCCAATGCTTGCCCCGACTCTGTATAACTATATGCGAAAACTCGATAGGATTTTACCAGG
CCCAATAAAAATTTTCGAAGTCGGACCTTGTTACCGGAAAGAGTCTGACGGCAAAGAGCACCTGGAAGAA
TTTACTATGGTGAACTTCGCTCAGATGGGTTCGGGATGTACTCGGGAAAATCTTGAAGCTCTCATCAAAG
AGTTTCTGGACTATCTGGAAATCGACTTCGAAATCGTAGGAGATTCCTGTATGGTCTTTGGGGATACTCT
TGATATAATGCACGGGGACCTGGAGCTTTCTTCGGCAGTCGTCGGGCCAGTTTCTCTTGATAGAGAATGG
GGTATTGACAAACCATGGATAGGTGCAGGTTTTGGTCTTGAACGCTTGCTCAAGGTTATGCACGGCTTTA
AAAACATTAAGAGGGCATCAAGGTCCGAATCTTACTATAATGGGATTTCAACCAATCTATAATAAGTCGA
CCATCATCATCATCATCATTGAGTTTAAACGGTCTCCAGCTTGGCTGTTTTGGCGGATGAGAGAAGATTT
TCAGCCTGATACAGATTAAATCAGAACGCAGAAGCGGTCTGATAAAACAGAATTTGCCTGGCGGCAGTAG
CGCGGTGGTCCCACCTGACCCCATGCCGAACTCAGAAGTGAAACGCCGTAGCGCCGATGGTAGTGTGGGG
TCTCCCCATGCGAGAGTAGGGAACTGCCAGGCATCAAATAAAACGAAAGGCTCAGTCGAAAGACTGGGCC
TTGTTTGTGAGCTCCCGGTCATCAATCATCCCCATAATCCTTGTTAGATTATCAATTTTAAAAAACTAAC
AGTTGTCAGCCTGTCCCGCTTTAATATCATACGCCGTTATACGTTGTTTACGCTTTGAGGAATCCCATAT
GGATAAAAAACCATTAGATGTTTTAATATCTGCGACCGGGCTCTGGATGTCCAGGACTGGCACGCTCCAC
AAAATCAAGCACCATGAGGTCTCAAGAAGTAAAATATACATTGAAATGGCGTGTGGAGACCATCTTGTTG
TGAATAATTCCAGGAGTTGTAGAACAGCCAGAGCATTCAGACATCATAAGTACAGAAAAACCTGCAAACG
ATGTAGGGTTTCGGACGAGGATATCAATAATTTTCTCACAAGATCAACCGAAAGCAAAAACAGTGTGAAA
GTTAGGGTAGTTTCTGCTCCAAAGGTCAAAAAAGCTATGCCGAAATCAGTTTCAAGGGCTCCGAAGCCTC
TGGAAAATTCTGTTTCTGCAAAGGCATCAACGAACACATCCAGATCTGTACCTTCGCCTGCAAAATCAAC
TCCAAATTCGTCTGTTCCCGCATCGGCTCCTGCTCCTTCACTTACAAGAAGCCAGCTTGATAGGGTTGAG
GCTCTCTTAAGTCCAGAGGATAAAATTTCTCTAAATATGGCAAAGCCTTTCAGGGAACTTGAGCCTGAAC
TTGTGACAAGAAGAAAAAACGATTTTCAGCGGCTCTATACCAATGATAGAGAAGACTACCTCGGTAAACT
CGAACGTGATATTACGAAATTTTTCGTAGACCGGGGTTTTCTGGAGATAAAGTCTCCTATCCTTATTCCG
GCGGAATACGTGGAGAGAATGGGTATTAATAATGATACTGAACTTTCAAAACAGATCTTCCGGGTGGATA
AAAATCTCTGCTTGAGGCCAATGCTTGCCCCGACTCTGTATAACTATATGCGAAAACTCGATAGGATTTT
ACCAGGCCCAATAAAAATTTTCGAAGTCGGACCTTGTTACCGGAAAGAGTCTGACGGCAAAGAGCACCTG
GAAGAATTTACTATGGTGAACTTCGCTCAGATGGGTTCGGGATGTACTCGGGAAAATCTTGAAGCTCTCA
TCAAAGAGTTTCTGGACTATCTGGAAATCGACTTCGAAATCGTAGGAGATTCCTGTATGGTCTTTGGGGA
TACTCTTGATATAATGCACGGGGACCTGGAGCTTTCTTCGGCAGTCGTCGGGCCAGTTTCTCTTGATAGA
GAATGGGGTATTGACAAACCATGGATAGGTGCAGGTTTTGGTCTTGAACGCTTGCTCAAGGTTATGCACG
GCTTTAAAAACATTAAGAGGGCATCAAGGTCCGAATCTTACTATAATGGGATTTCAACCAATCTATAACT
GCAGTTTCAAACGCTAAATTGCCTGATGCGCTACGCTTATCAGGCCTACATGATCTCTGCAATATATTGA
GTTTGCGTGCTTTTGTAGGCCGGATAAGGCGTTCACGCCGCATCCGGCAAGAAACAGCAAACAATCCAAA
ACGCCGCGTTCAGCGGCGTTTTTTCTGCTTTTCTTCGCGAATTAATTCCGCTTCGCAACATGTGAGCACC
GGTTTATTGACTACCGGAAGCAGTGTGACCGTGTGCTTCTCAAATGCCTGAGGCCAGTTTGCTCAGGCTC
TCCCCGTGGAGGTAATAATTGACGATATGATCAGTGCACGGCTAACTAAGCGGCCTGCTGACTTTCTCGC
CGATCAAAAGGCATTTTGCTATTAAGGGATTGACGAGGGCGTATCTGCGCAGTAAGATGCGCCCCGCATT
GGAAACCTGATCATGTAGATCGAACGGACTCTAAATCCGTTCAGCCGGGTTAGATTCCCGGGGTTTCCGC
CAAATTCGAAAAGCCTGCTCAACGAGCAGGCTTTTTTGCATGCTCGAGCAGCTCAGGGTCGAATTTGCTT
TCGAATTTCTGCCATTCATCCGCTTATTATCACTTATTCAGGCGTAGCAACCAGGCGTTTAAGGGCACCA
ATAACTGCCTTAAAAAAATTACGCCCCGCCCTGCCACTCATCGCAGTACTGTTGTAATTCATTAAGCATT
CTGCCGACATGGAAGCCATCACAAACGGCATGATGAACCTGAATCGCCAGCGGCATCAGCACCTTGTCGC
CTTGCGTATAATATTTGCCCATGGTGAAAACGGGGGCGAAGAAGTTGTCCATATTGGCCACGTTTAAATC
AAAACTGGTGAAACTCACCCAGGGATTGGCTGAGACGAAAAACATATTCTCAATAAACCCTTTAGGGAAA
TAGGCCAGGTTTTCACCGTAACACGCCACATCTTGCGAATATATGTGTAGAAACTGCCGGAAATCGTCGT
GGTATTCACTCCAGAGCGATGAAAACGTTTCAGTTTGCTCATGGAAAACGGTGTAACAAGGGTGAACACT
ATCCCATATCACCAGCTCACCGTCTTTCATTGCCATACGGAATTCCGGATGAGCATTCATCAGGCGGGCA
AGAATGTGAATAAAGGCCGGATAAAACTTGTGCTTATTTTTCTTTACGGTCTTTAAAAAGGCCGTAATAT
CCAGCTGAACGGTCTGGTTATAGGTACATTGAGCAACTGACTGAAATGCCTCAAAATGTTCTTTACGATG
CCATTGGGATATATCAACGGTGGTATATCCAGTGATTTTTTTCTCCATTTTAGCTTCCTTAGCTCCTGAA
AATCTCGATAACTCAAAAAATACGCCCGGTAGTGATCTTATTTCATTATGGTGAAAGTTGGAACCTCTTA
CGTGCCGATCAACGTCTCATTTTCGCCAAAAGTTGGCCCAGGGCTTCCCGGTATCAACAGGGACACCAGG
ATTTATTTATTCTGCGAAGTGATCTTCCGTCACAGGTATTTATTCGGCGCAAAGTGCGTCGGGTGATGCT
GCCAACTTACTGATTTAGTGTATGATGGTGTTTTTGAGGTGCTCCAGTGGCTTCTGTTTCTATCAGCTGT
CCCTCCTGTTCAGCTACTGACGGGGTGGTGCGTAACGGCAAAAGCACCGCCGGACATCAGCGCTAGCGGA
GTGTATACTGGCTTACTATGTTGGCACTGATGAGGGTGTCAGTGAAGTGCTTCATGTGGCAGGAGAAAAA
AGGCTGCACCGGTGCGTCAGCAGAATATGTGATACAGGATATATTCCGCTTCCTCGCTCACTGACTCGCT
ACGCTCGGTCGTTCGACTGCGGCGAGCGGAAATGGCTTACGAACGGGGCGGAGATTTCCTGGAAGATGCC
AGGAAGATACTTAACAGGGAAGTGAGAGGGCCGCGGCAAAGCCGTTTTTCCATAGGCTCCGCCCCCCTGA
CAAGCATCACGAAATCTGACGCTCAAATCAGTGGTGGCGAAACCCGACAGGACTATAAAGATACCAGGCG
TTTCCCCCTGGCGGCTCCCTCGTGCGCTCTCCTGTTCCTGCCTTTCGGTTTACCGGTGTCATTCCGCTGT
TATGGCCGCGTTTGTCTCATTCCACGCCTGACACTCAGTTCCGGGTAGGCAGTTCGCTCCAAGCTGGACT
GTATGCACGAACCCCCCGTTCAGTCCGACCGCTGCGCCTTATCCGGTAACTATCGTCTTGAGTCCAACCC
GGAAAGACATGCAAAAGCACCACTGGCAGCAGCCACTGGTAATTGATTTAGAGGAGTTAGTCTTGAAGTC
ATGCGCCGGTTAAGGCTAAACTGAAAGGACAAGTTTTGGTGACTGCGCTCCTCCAAGCCAGTTACCTCGG
TTCAAAGAGTTGGTAGCTCAGAGAACCTTCGAAAAACCGCCCTGCAAGGCGGTTTTTTCGTTTTCAGAGC
AAGAGATTACGCGCAGACCAAAACGATCTCAAGAAGATCATCTTATTAATCAGATAAAATATTTCTAGAT
TTCAGTGCAATTTATCTCTTCAAATGTAGCACCTGAAGTCAGCCCCATACGATATAAGTTGTAATTCTCA
TGTTTGACAGCTTATCATCGATAAGCTTGGTACCCAATTATGACAACTTGACGGCTACATCATTCACTTT
TTCTTCACAACCGGCACGGAACTCGCTCGGGCTGGCCCCGGTGCATTTTTTAAATACCCGCGAGAAATAG
AGTTGATCGTCAAAACCAACATTGCGACCGACGGTGGCGATAGGCATCCGGGTGGTGCTCAAAAGCAGCT
TCGCCTGGCTGATACGTTGGTCCTCGCGCCAGCTTAAGACGCTAATCCCTAACTGCTGGCGGAAAAGATG
TGACAGACGCGACGGCGACAAGCAAACATGCTGTGCGACGCTGGCGATATCAAAATTGCTGTCTGCCAGG
TGATCGCTGATGTACTGACAAGCCTCGCGTACCCGATTATCCATCGGTGGATGGAGCGACTCGTTAATCG
CTTCCATGCGCCGCAGTAACAATTGCTCAAGCAGATTTATCGCCAGCAGCTCCGAATAGCGCCCTTCCCC
TTGCCCGGCGTTAATGATTTGCCCAAACAGGTCGCTGAAATGCGGCTGGTGCGCTTCATCCGGGCGAAAG
AACCCCGTATTGGCAAATATTGACGGCCAGTTAAGCCATTCATGCCAGTAGGCGCGCGGACGAAAGTAAA
CCCACTGGTGATACCATTCGCGAGCCTCCGGATGACGACCGTAGTGATGAATCTCTCCTGGCGGGAACAG
CAAAATATCACTCGGTCGGCAAACAAATTCTCGTCCCTGATTTTTCACCACCCCCTGACCGCGAATGGTG
AGATTGAGAATATAACCTTTCATTCCCAGCGGTCGGTCGATAAAAAAATCGAGATAACCGTTGGCCTCAA
TCGGCGTTAAACCCGCCACCAGATGGGCATTAAACGAGTATCCCGGCAGCAGGGGATCATTTTGCGCTTC
AGCCATACTTT
